Addgene plasmid #27914: pUT1331-HQ858832
Depositing lab: John Gray & Erich Grotewold. Depositing organization: University of Toledo. Publication: GRASSIUS: a platform for comparative regulatory genomics across the grasses. Yilmaz A, Nishiyama MY Jr, Fuentes BG, Souza GM, Janies D, Gray J, Grotewold E. Plant Physiol. 2009 Jan;149(1):171-80. doi: 10.1104/pp.108.128579. Epub 2008 Nov 5. PubMed 18987217.
Backbone
  Vector backbone: pENTR/D
  Backbone manufacturer: Invitrogen
  Backbone size w/o insert (bp): 2580
  Vector type: Entry vector
Growth in bacteria
  Bacterial resistance: Kanamycin, 50 μg/mL
  Growth temperature: 37°C
  Growth strain: DH5alpha
  Growth instructions: E. coli Top10 (Invitrogen)
  Copy number: Low Copy
Gene/Insert
  Gene/Insert name: WRKY transcription factor encoded by Os04g0287400 LOC_Os04g21950
  Species: Oryza sativa (rice)
  Insert size (bp): 978
  GenBank ID: HQ858832
  Cloning method: Restriction Enzyme
  Sequencing primers: 5′ M13 For; 3′ M13 Rev
Terms and licenses: Academic/Nonprofit Terms; Industry Terms: Not Available to Industry
Depositor comments: This CDS was amplified using PCR from a full length cDNA template from the OSIIEa, OSIIEb, and OSJNEa thru OSJNEf full length cDNA libraries generated by the Guoliang Wang lab at Ohio State University. The PCR product omitted the stop codon. The PCR product was cloned into a Gateway pENTR/D entry vector. Further information on this gene may be obtained at www.grassius.org using the Genbank number. (The second half of the plasmid name is the Genbank Number for the sequence of the insert)
How to cite: pUT1331-HQ858832 was a gift from John Gray & Erich Grotewold (Addgene plasmid # 27914 ; http://n2t.net/addgene:27914 ; RRID:Addgene_27914)
