[The description below was written by a language model from this plasmid's Addgene catalogue record and pLannotate feature annotations shown in this document.]
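Description:
pUT1331-HQ858832 is a Gateway entry clone built on the Invitrogen pENTR/D backbone and carrying the coding sequence of a rice (Oryza sativa) WRKY transcription factor, the product of locus Os04g0287400 / LOC_Os04g21950. The 3,558 nt depositor sequence is consistent with a 2,580 bp backbone plus a 978 bp insert. The plasmid is maintained in E. coli through a ColE1/pUC-type origin and selected with kanamycin via the aph(3')-Ia KanR gene. The catalogue lists it as low copy, whereas the annotation describes the origin as a high-copy type. rrnB T1 and T2 terminators lie upstream of the cloning region, where they limit read-through transcription into the insert. A T7 promoter sits just outside attL2, oriented back toward the insert. The short lacI and lacZα fragments flagged in the table are most likely backbone remnants with no functional role.

The insert lies between attL1 and attL2, and automated annotation matches it to rice WRKY51. That protein is described as binding W-box elements in complex with WRKY71 and repressing gibberellin-induced promoters in aleurone cells. According to the depositor, the CDS was PCR-amplified from full-length rice cDNA library clones and deliberately lacks its stop codon. As an entry vector it has no plant or other eukaryotic expression promoter of its own. Instead, an LR Clonase reaction transfers the open reading frame into attR-containing destination vectors, and the missing stop codon allows in-frame C-terminal fusions to tags or reporters supplied by the destination. The clone belongs to a grass transcription factor ORF collection associated with a comparative regulatory genomics resource, and suits expression, localization or interaction studies of this WRKY factor.
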