Features (pLannotate 1.2.2; 10 found; start..end, strand, type, name):
      1..100     +  protein_bind   attL1: mutant version of attL; recombination site for the Gateway® LR reaction LR Clonase™
    121..1098    +  CDS            WRKY51: WRK51_ORYSJ - Experimental evidence at protein level: Swiss-Prot protein existence level 1. Transcription factor. Interacts, when in complex with WRKY71, specifically with the W box (5'-(T)TGAC[CT]-3'), a frequently occurring elicitor-responsive cis-acting element. Represses specifically gibberellic acid (GA)-induced promoters in aleurone cells, probably by interfering with GAM1. From Oryza sativa subsp. japonica (Rice).
   1115..1214    -  protein_bind   attL2: mutant version of attL; recombination site for the Gateway® LR reaction LR Clonase™
   1232..1250    -  promoter       T7 promoter: promoter for bacteriophage T7 RNA polymerase
   1384..2193    +  CDS            KanR: aminoglycoside phosphotransferase; aph(3')-Ia; confers resistance to kanamycin in bacteria or G418 (Geneticin®) in eukaryotes
   2340..2928    +  rep_origin     ori: high-copy-number ColE1/pMB1/pBR322/pUC origin of replication
   3111..3203    +  CDS            lacI (fragment): lac repressor; lacI; The lac repressor binds to the lac operator to inhibit transcription in E. coli. This inhibition can be relieved by adding lactose or isopropyl-β-D-thiogalactopyranoside (IPTG).
   3258..3285    -  terminator     rrnB T2 terminator: transcription terminator T2 from the E. coli rrnB gene
   3417..3460    +  terminator     rrnB T1 terminator: Escherichia coli rrnB; transcription terminator T1 from the E. coli rrnB gene
   3507..3543    -  CDS            lacZα (fragment): LacZα fragment of β-galactosidase; lacZ fragment
>Addgene plasmid #27914 | pUT1331-HQ858832 | depositor full sequence | sequence record 13188 | Author sequence
CAAATAATGATTTTATTTTGACTGATAGTGACCTGTTCGTTGCAACAAATTGATGAGCAATGCTTTTTTA
TAATGCCAACTTTGTACAAAAAAGCAGGCTCCGCGGCCGCCCCCTTCACCATGATTACCATGGATCTGAT
GGGTGGGTACGGGCGGGTGGACGAGCAGGTGGCCATCCAGGAGGCGGCGGCGGCGGGGCTAAGGGGGATG
GAGCATCTTATTCTGCAGCTGTCCCAGACTGGGACGAGCGAGAGGTCGCCGGCGCCGGCGCAGGAGCAGC
AGCAACAGGTGGACTGCAGGGAGATCACGGACATGACGGTGTCCAAGTTCAAGAAGGTGATCTCCATGCT
GAACCGCACCGGCCACGCGCGGTTCCGGCGGGGCCCGGTGGTGGCGCAGTCGTCGGGCCCGGCGGCGTCC
GAGCCGGCGCCGGTGAGGTCGTCCCCGTCGGCGGTGTCGAGGCCCATGACGCTCGACTTCACCAAGGCGG
CGTCCGGGTACGGCAAGGACGCCGGGTTCAGCGTCTCCGGCATCTCCGCCGCGAGCTCGTCCTTCCTCTC
GTCGGTCACCGGCGACGGCAGCGTGTCCAACGGGCGCGGCGGCGGGTCATCCTCCCTGATGCTTCCCCCG
CCGCCGGCGACCAGCTGCGGCAAGCCACCGCTGTCCTCCGCCGCCGCCGCCATGTCAGCCGGCGCAGGCC
ACAAGCGCAAGTGCCACGACCACGCGCACTCCGAGAACGTCGCCGGCGGCAAGTACGGATCCACCGGCGG
CCGCTGCCACTGCTCCAAGCGCCGGAAGCATCGGGTGAAGAGGACGATCCGCGTGCCGGCGATAAGCTCG
AAGGTGGCGGACATCCCCGCCGACGACTTCTCGTGGCGGAAGTACGGGCAGAAGCCCATCAAGGGCTCCC
CCTTCCCACGAGGATACTACAAGTGTAGCACGCTGCGCGGTTGCCCGGCGAGGAAGCACGTGGAGCGCGA
CCCGACCGACCCGTCCATGCTCATCGTCACCTACGAGGGCGAGCACCGCCACTCCCCCTCCGCCGCCGGC
CAGGACCACCCGCCGGCGCCGCCTCCGCCGCTGGCGCTGCCGCTCGCCAAGGGTGGGCGCGCCGACCCAG
CTTTCTTGTACAAAGTTGGCATTATAAGAAAGCATTGCTTATCAATTTGTTGCAACGAACAGGTCACTAT
CAGTCAAAATAAAATCATTATTTGCCATCCAGCTGATATCCCCTATAGTGAGTCGTATTACATGGTCATA
GCTGTTTCCTGGCAGCTCTGGCCCGTGTCTCAAAATCTCTGATGTTACATTGCACAAGATAAAAATATAT
CATCATGAACAATAAAACTGTCTGCTTACATAAACAGTAATACAAGGGGTGTTATGAGCCATATTCAACG
GGAAACGTCGAGGCCGCGATTAAATTCCAACATGGATGCTGATTTATATGGGTATAAATGGGCTCGCGAT
AATGTCGGGCAATCAGGTGCGACAATCTATCGCTTGTATGGGAAGCCCGATGCGCCAGAGTTGTTTCTGA
AACATGGCAAAGGTAGCGTTGCCAATGATGTTACAGATGAGATGGTCAGACTAAACTGGCTGACGGAATT
TATGCCTCTTCCGACCATCAAGCATTTTATCCGTACTCCTGATGATGCATGGTTACTCACCACTGCGATC
CCCGGAAAAACAGCATTCCAGGTATTAGAAGAATATCCTGATTCAGGTGAAAATATTGTTGATGCGCTGG
CAGTGTTCCTGCGCCGGTTGCATTCGATTCCTGTTTGTAATTGTCCTTTTAACAGCGATCGCGTATTTCG
TCTCGCTCAGGCGCAATCACGAATGAATAACGGTTTGGTTGATGCGAGTGATTTTGATGACGAGCGTAAT
GGCTGGCCTGTTGAACAAGTCTGGAAAGAAATGCATAAACTTTTGCCATTCTCACCGGATTCAGTCGTCA
CTCATGGTGATTTCTCACTTGATAACCTTATTTTTGACGAGGGGAAATTAATAGGTTGTATTGATGTTGG
ACGAGTCGGAATCGCAGACCGATACCAGGATCTTGCCATCCTATGGAACTGCCTCGGTGAGTTTTCTCCT
TCATTACAGAAACGGCTTTTTCAAAAATATGGTATTGATAATCCTGATATGAATAAATTGCAGTTTCATT
TGATGCTCGATGAGTTTTTCTAATCAGAATTGGTTAATTGGTTGTAACACTGGCAGAGCATTACGCTGAC
TTGACGGGACGGCGCAAGCTCATGACCAAAATCCCTTAACGTGAGTTACGCGTCGTTCCACTGAGCGTCA
GACCCCGTAGAAAAGATCAAAGGATCTTCTTGAGATCCTTTTTTTCTGCGCGTAATCTGCTGCTTGCAAA
CAAAAAAACCACCGCTACCAGCGGTGGTTTGTTTGCCGGATCAAGAGCTACCAACTCTTTTTCCGAAGGT
AACTGGCTTCAGCAGAGCGCAGATACCAAATACTGTCCTTCTAGTGTAGCCGTAGTTAGGCCACCACTTC
AAGAACTCTGTAGCACCGCCTACATACCTCGCTCTGCTAATCCTGTTACCAGTGGCTGCTGCCAGTGGCG
ATAAGTCGTGTCTTACCGGGTTGGACTCAAGACGATAGTTACCGGATAAGGCGCAGCGGTCGGGCTGAAC
GGGGGGTTCGTGCACACAGCCCAGCTTGGAGCGAACGACCTACACCGAACTGAGATACCTACAGCGTGAG
CATTGAGAAAGCGCCACGCTTCCCGAAGGGAGAAAGGCGGACAGGTATCCGGTAAGCGGCAGGGTCGGAA
CAGGAGAGCGCACGAGGGAGCTTCCAGGGGGAAACGCCTGGTATCTTTATAGTCCTGTCGGGTTTCGCCA
CCTCTGACTTGAGCGTCGATTTTTGTGATGCTCGTCAGGGGGGCGGAGCCTATGGAAAAACGCCAGCAAC
GCGGCCTTTTTACGGTTCCTGGCCTTTTGCTGGCCTTTTGCTCACATGTTCTTTCCTGCGTTATCCCCTG
ATTCTGTGGATAACCGTATTACCGCCTTTGAGTGAGCTGATACCGCTCGCCGCAGCCGAACGACCGAGCG
CAGCGAGTCAGTGAGCGAGGAAGCGGAAGAGCGCCCAATACGCAAACCGCCTCTCCCCGCGCGTTGGCCG
ATTCATTAATGCAGCTGGCACGACAGGTTTCCCGACTGGAAAGCGGGCAGTGAGCGCAACGCAATTAATA
CGCGTACCGCTAGCCAGGAAGAGTTTGTAGAAACGCAAAAAGGCCATCCGTCAGGATGGCCTTCTGCTTA
GTTTGATGCCTGGCAGTTTATGGCGGGCGTCCTGCCCGCCACCCTCCGGGCCGTTGCTTCACAACGTTCA
AATCCGCTCCCGGCGGATTTGTCCTACTCAGGAGAGCGTTCACCGACAAACAACAGATAAAACGAAAGGC
CCAGTCTTCCGACTGAGCCTTTCGTTTTATTTGATGCCTGGCAGTTCCCTACTCTCGCGTTAACGCTAGC
ATGGATGTTTTCCCAGTCACGACGTTGTAAAACGACGGCCAGTCTTAAGCTCGGGCCC
