>Addgene plasmid #27914 | pUT1331-HQ858832 | addgene partial sequence | sequence record 34204 | 27914 with M13pUC-fwd
ATGATTTTATTTTGACTGATAGTGACCTGTTCGTTGCAACAAATTGATGAGCAATGCTTTTTTATAATGC
CAACTTTGTACAAAAAAGCAGGCTCCGCGGCCGCCCCCTTCACCATGATTACCATGGATCTGATGGGTGG
GTACGGGCGGGTGGACGAGCAGGTGGCCATCCAGGAGGCGGCGGCGGCGGGGCTAAGGGGGATGGAGCAT
CTTATTCTGCAGCTGTCCCAGACTGGGACGAGCGAGAGGTCGCCGGCGCCGGCGCAGGAGCAGCAGCAAC
AGGTGGACTGCAGGGAGATCACGGACATGACGGTGTCCAAGTTCAAGAAGGTGATCTCCATGCTGAACCG
CACCGGCCACGCGCGGTTCCGGCGGGGCCCGGTGGTGGCGCAGTCGTCGGGCCCGGCGGCGTCCGAGCCG
GCGCCGGTGAGGTCGTCCCCGTCGGCGGTGTCGAGGCCCATGACGCTCGACTTCACCAAGGCGGCGTCCG
GGTACGGCAAGGACGCCGGGTTCAGCGTCTCCGGCATCTCCGCCGCGAGCTCGTCCTTCCTCTCGTCGGT
CACCGGCGACGGCAGCGTGTCCAACGGGCGCGGCGGCGGGTCATCCTCCCTGATGCTTCCCCCGCCGCCG
GCGACCAGCTGCGGCAAGCCACCGCTGTCCTCCGCCGCCGCCGCCATGTCAGCCGGCGCAGGCCACAAGC
GCAAGTGCCACGACCACGCGCACTCCGAGAACGTCGCCGGCGGCAAGTACGGATCCACCGGCGGCCGCTG
CCACTGCTCCAAGCGCCGGAAGCATCGGGTG
